Addgene plasmid #71021: pFOSGE_COF4A02
Purpose: Gateway entry clone
Depositing lab: Alexander Stark. Depositing organization: Research Institute of Molecular Pathology (IMP). Publication: Transcriptional regulators form diverse groups with context-dependent regulatory functions. Stampfel G, Kazmar T, Frank O, Wienerroither S, Reiter F, Stark A. Nature. 2015 Nov 9. doi: 10.1038/nature15545. PubMed 26550828.
Backbone
  Vector backbone: pDONR221
  Backbone manufacturer: Invitrogen
  Backbone size w/o insert (bp): 4762
  Vector type: Gateway entry vector
Growth in bacteria
  Bacterial resistance: Kanamycin, 50 μg/mL
  Growth temperature: 37°C
  Growth strain: DH5alpha
  Copy number: High Copy
Gene/Insert
  Gene/Insert name: Ube3a (alt names: FBgn0061469; CG6190, FBtr0076186)
  Species: D. melanogaster (fly)
  Insert size (bp): 2919
  Entrez Gene: Ube3a (a.k.a. Dmel_CG6190, AS, As, CG6190, Dmel\CG6190, Dube3A, Dube3a, NM_140195.2, UBE3A, Ube3A, dUBE3A, dUbe3A, dUbe3a, das, dube3A, dube3a, ube3a)
  Cloning method: Gateway Cloning
  Sequencing primers: 5′ M13-F20; 3′ M13R
Terms and licenses: Academic/Nonprofit Terms; Industry Terms: Not Available to Industry
How to cite: pFOSGE_COF4A02 was a gift from Alexander Stark (Addgene plasmid # 71021 ; http://n2t.net/addgene:71021 ; RRID:Addgene_71021)
