[The description below was written by a language model from this plasmid's Addgene catalogue record.]
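Description:
pFOSGE_COF4A02 is a Gateway entry clone built on the commercial pDONR221 donor vector and carrying the Drosophila melanogaster Ube3a gene (CG6190, transcript FBtr0076186) as an insert of about 2.9 kb. The plasmid is maintained in standard E. coli cloning strains at high copy number and is selected with kanamycin. The insert was introduced by Gateway cloning. In a pDONR221-derived entry clone this normally means a BP recombination that replaces the donor vector's counter-selectable cassette and leaves the insert flanked by attL sites, although the record includes no feature table confirming the exact site arrangement. M13 forward and reverse priming sites on either side of the insert are listed for sequence verification.

As an entry clone, the construct is a shuttle intermediate rather than an expression plasmid. The record states no promoter, tag or reporter associated with the insert. Expression elements are expected to come from whichever destination vector receives the insert in a subsequent LR recombination reaction. The record also does not say whether the insert keeps its stop codon, which would determine whether it suits N- or C-terminal fusions. Ube3a encodes the fly orthologue of the UBE3A ubiquitin ligase. The associated publication concerns transcriptional regulators and their context-dependent regulatory functions, and the clone name suggests it belongs to a larger arrayed collection. Its likely use is therefore to transfer the Ube3a sequence into destination vectors for functional assays of regulatory activity in Drosophila systems.
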