>Addgene plasmid #71021 | pFOSGE_COF4A02 | depositor partial sequence | sequence record 126963 | insert
ATGAACGGTGGCGGGGGTGGCGAGGATGATCAGCATCTGCCAGGTGTTTCCAGTGCATCGGGATCTGCAG
CTGGAGCGGTGGGCGGGCGAGCCACGCCCGAAATGAAGCGTTCGGCGGTGCGCAGCCTAATCAAGCGATA
CTTCCACCAACTACAATCCGGCTGTGGGAACGCCAACTGCAGCAATGCCAATAGCGCCTCCAGCGGCAAG
GTGGCGCCCATGACGCCCAACGAGGTGGCCGCCAGAGCACTGCAGCTCTTTTCACAGGATGCACAGCTCT
GCGAGGCGTTCACATCGGAGGCCAACAGCCCCCAGGACGTGGACATGCTTTCGCCGAACGACAGTAGCAG
TAGTAGCAGCGGCAGCTCGACAAGCACAATTACCTCAGCCAGTACCACCACGACAACCAGCAGACAATCG
CAGTCAACGCCAGCTGCCGTTGTAGTGCCCGTATCCAGTCCATATCTTACCCAGAGTGTGCCGCAACTGG
ATATCGCCGGCGCTGAACACTCCTCCGGCGACTCGGAACCGTGTACACCCACCCTGGCGCCAGTCCACAG
CTTGGATGCCAACAGTCTGATAGCGCTCTATGAGCAATGTAGGGCGGCTGACAGTTACGACAGGATTTGC
CACGCAATCGGCGTTGTGTTCTCCAGCGTAGATAGACTGGGCAAGAGCTTCATTCGCAGCGCAGAACCAG
CGGCTTCTAGTAGTCTCCAGGAGCTGCTGGCCAATTCACCGGGGGCTTTAAACAAGGAGCAGCTACGAAC
TTTGGAAGGGGAACACGATAAAGACGAAGACAGTACACAACAGGTGGACGAACAATCAGAATCGGCGGCT
AATGCTACTGCTACTGCAGAATCAGTCGAATCAGAGGCGGAGCCCGAAGAAGAGGACGATGATGTGTGTT
CATCCCAAAGCAGCGACACACTGGTGGATCTGCCCGGTTTGCGACGAGTGCAGCGTCTCCTTTTTGGCTG
TCAAATACGAGCTATAACGGAGAAGCTTACCAGCAGCGTTATTCAGCTGTCTGACTGGGTGATTTACATG
CGTACGGATTGGGAGAGGGTCATTCACTGTCTGGTCATCTGCTTTGATCTAGCCACCAATACCAATAACA
GTGTGGTGGACATGGACTATCTGGACAGGGTGCTGCCAAAATTGTGCCAAGCGGCGTCGGCCATGCCAGT
GCCGGCACAGGCGCGCCTGGCCAGGATCTGGGCTGCTCATTGTTCAGATCAGCTGCATTCGTTGATCGCA
GCCTGCCAGCAGCAAATTACTCTACAGGTGCTTTTGGACGAGGAATCCATGCGCGAGAACGAATCCATAA
TCAGTGTCACCAAAGTTTTAAAGATTGTCTTCTACGCGAACATTCTGGCTAGCGAGCTGGAGCGACCGTC
GTGTCGGGTGCCGCTGGAGGATCGAACGGAAGCGGCGACCGCACCTGGCAGCGCAGCAGTGGAGGACGAC
CTATTCGTCTACAACTCTTTGTTGGAGCCGCACATGCCCAAATTCGCCGAGGATCAGTTTGAAAAGGAGC
TGCAGGTGTCGGCAATCGATTGCCGGAAACCACTGATACCACTTGAGGAGTTCTACAACGAGGCACTCAG
TGAAAACATTCAGATGCACCACGACTACCTGTCCTACAAGACGTTAGCCATGGAGAGCGAGATTGGTTCC
GGCCACGCGAACTATTTTTCGTTCATGCTGTACGCCTTTATCCTCACGCCGTCAACAAAAGTGGATGCCT
TGTACTATGACAGTCGAATGAGGATGTATAGCGAGCGCTACTCCTCCCTTCACTCCATCCTCAACAATAT
TGGCCAGGTAGGACAGGAAGATAATCCTCGGCCGGATCTTAAGCTGACGGTGCGAAGGGACCAGCTCATC
AACGACGCACTTATTGGGCTGGAAATGGTGGCCATGAGCAATCCAAAGGATCTCAAGAAGCAGTTGGTGC
TGGAGTTTGTCGGCGAGCAGGGGATCGATGAAGGCGGCGTATCCAAAGAGTTCTTCCAGCTAATCGTGGA
GGAGATATTTAACCCGGCTTTTGGAATGTTTATACAGCAAGAGGAGACCAACAATATGTGGTTCAATGCC
ACACCATTTGAGAACGGAGCGCAATTCACTCTGATTGGTATAATTATTGGCCTGGCGATCTATAACAACG
TCACCCTTGCCGTAAACTTCCCCATGGTGGTTTATCGCAAGTTGATAGGCTATTGCGGCACGTTCGCAGA
CCTCAGCGACTGGAGTCCGGCGCTGTACAAGAGTCTGAAGTCCATGCTGGACTATCAGGGCCAGGATATG
GAGGAGGTATTCGAACAGACCTTCAAGATTAGCTATAGCGATGTTTTCGGTGATGTGGTACAACACGAAC
TGGTGCCGAACGGCCAGGATGTACTGGTGGGGCAGCACAACAAGGAACTGTTTGTCAACCTGTACAGTGA
TTTCCTGCTTAACACGAATATCGAACAGCAGTTCAATGCTTTCCGCAAGGGCTTCGAAATGGTTACGGAC
GAATCGCCACTGAAGCTGCTCTTCCGTCCAGAGGAGATTGAAATGCTGGTCTGCGGCAGTCGTGAATTCG
ACTTTGTGGAACTGGAAAACTCCACTGTGTACGAGGGCGGCTACACGGAGAAGAGCCAGTACATCCAGGA
CTTCTGGAGCATAGTGCATGCGATGCCCAGCGAGGACAAGCACAAGCTGCTCGAATTCACGACGGGATCG
GCGCGTGTTCCGGTTGGCGGCCTGAAATGCCTGCGTCTGCTAATCACGCGTCACGGTCCGGATAGCGATC
GGTTGCCTACCTCGCACACCTGCTTCAACGTTCTCCTCCTGCCCGAGTACAGCAGCCGCGAGAAGCTGGA
GGAGCGCCTGATGAAGGCCATCAACTACTCGAAGGGCTTCGGCATGCTG
