>Addgene plasmid #71021 | pFOSGE_COF4A02 | addgene partial sequence | sequence record 131424 | M13-F20 5'-TGTAAAACGACGGCCAGT-3'
TTTTGACTGATAGTGACCTGTTCGTTGCAACAAATTGATGAGCAATGCTTTTTTATCATGTCAACTTTGA
TACAAAAAAGCAGGCTTCATGAACGGTGGCGGGGGTGGCGAGGATGATCAGCATCTGCCAGGTGTTTCCA
GTGCATCGGGATCTGCAGCTGGAGCGGTGGGCGGGCGAGCCACGCCCGAAATGAAGCGTTCGGCGGTGCG
CAGCCTAATCAAGCGATACTTCCACCAACTACAATCCGGCTGTGGGAACGCCAACTGCAGCAATGCCAAT
AGCGCCTCCAGCGGCAAGGTGGCGCCCATGACGCCCAACGAGGTGGCCGCCAGAGCACTGCAGCTCTTTT
CACAGGATGCACAGCTCTGCGAGGCGTTCACATCGGAGGCCAACAGCCCCCAGGACGTGGACATGCTTTC
GCCGAACGACAGTAGCAGTAGTAGCAGCGGCAGCTCGACAAGCACAATTACCTCAGCCAGTACCACCACG
ACAACCAGCAGACAATCGCAGTCAACGCCAGCTGCCGTTGTAGTGCCCGTATCCAGTCCATATCTTACCC
AGAGTGTGCCGCAACTGGATATCGCCGGCGCTGAACACTCCTCCGGCGACTCGGAACCGTGTACACCCAC
CCTGGCGCCAGTCCACAGCTTGGATGCCAACAGTCTGATAGCGCTCTATGAGCAATGTAGGGCGGCTGAC
AGTTACGACAGGATTT
