>Addgene plasmid #71021 | pFOSGE_COF4A02 | addgene partial sequence | sequence record 131425 | M13-Rev 5'-CAGGAAACAGCTATGACC-3'
TAATGATTTTATTTTGACTGATAGTGACCTGTTCGTTGCAACAAATTGATAAGCAATGCTTTCTTATAAT
GCCAACTTTGTACAAGAAAGCTGGGTCCAGCATGCCGAAGCCCTTCGAGTAGTTGATGGCCTTCATCAGG
CGCTCCTCCAGCTTCTCGCGGCTGCTGTACTCGGGCAGGAGGAGAACGTTGAAGCAGGTGTGCGAGGTAG
GCAACCGATCGCTATCCGGACCGTGACGCGTGATTAGCAGACGCAGGCATTTCAGGCCGCCAACCGGAAC
ACGCGCCGATCCCGTCGTGAATTCGAGCAGCTTGTGCTTGTCCTCGCTGGGCATCGCATGCACTATGCTC
CAGAAGTCCTGGATGTACTGGCTCTTCTCCGTGTAGCCGCCCTCGTACACAGTGGAGTTTTCCAGTTCCA
CAAAGTCGAATTCACGACTGCCGCAGACCAGCATTTCAATCTCCTCTGGACGGAAGAGCAGCTTCAGTGG
CGATTCGTCCGTAACCATTTCGAAGCCCTTGCGGAAAGCATTGAACTGCTGTTCGATATTCGTGTTAAGC
AGGAAATCACTGTACAGGTTGACAAACAGTTCCTTGTTGTGCTGCCCCACCAGTACATCCTGGCCGTTCG
GCACCAGTTCGTGTTGTACCACATCACCGAAAACATCGCTATAGCTAATCTTGAAGGTCTGTTCGAATAC
CTCCTCCATATCCTGGCCCTGATAGTCCAGCATGGACTTCAGACTCTTGTACAGCGCCGGACTCCAGTCG
CTGAGGTCTGCGAACGTGCCGCAATAGCCTATCAACTTGCGATAAACCACCATGGGGAAGTTTACGGCAA
GGGTGACGTTGTTATAGATCGCCAGGCCAATAATTATAC
